>Addgene plasmid #51005 | pLenti.CAG.H2B-Dendra2.W | addgene full sequence | sequence record 490664 | Addgene NGS Result
AGCTTAATGTAGTCTTATGCAATACTCTTGTAGTCTTGCAACATGGTAACGATGAGTTAGCAACATGCCT
TACAAGGAGAGAAAAAGCACCGTGCATGCCGATTGGTGGAAGTAAGGTGGTACGATCGTGCCTTATTAGG
AAGGCAACAGACGGGTCTGACATGGATTGGACGAACCACTGAATTGCCGCATTGCAGAGATATTGTATTT
AAGTGCCTAGCTCGATACATAAACGGGTCTCTCTGGTTAGACCAGATCTGAGCCTGGGAGCTCTCTGGCT
AACTAGGGAACCCACTGCTTAAGCCTCAATAAAGCTTGCCTTGAGTGCTTCAAGTAGTGTGTGCCCGTCT
GTTGTGTGACTCTGGTAACTAGAGATCCCTCAGACCCTTTTAGTCAGTGTGGAAAATCTCTAGCAGTGGC
GCCCGAACAGGGACTTGAAAGCGAAAGGGAAACCAGAGGAGCTCTCTCGACGCAGGACTCGGCTTGCTGA
AGCGCGCACGGCAAGAGGCGAGGGGCGGCGACTGGTGAGTACGCCAAAAATTTTGACTAGCGGAGGCTAG
AAGGAGAGAGATGGGTGCGAGAGCGTCAGTATTAAGCGGGGGAGAATTAGATCGCGATGGGAAAAAATTC
GGTTAAGGCCAGGGGGAAAGAAAAAATATAAATTAAAACATATAGTATGGGCAAGCAGGGAGCTAGAACG
ATTCGCAGTTAATCCTGGCCTGTTAGAAACATCAGAAGGCTGTAGACAAATACTGGGACAGCTACAACCA
TCCCTTCAGACAGGATCAGAAGAACTTAGATCATTATATAATACAGTAGCAACCCTCTATTGTGTGCATC
AAAGGATAGAGATAAAAGACACCAAGGAAGCTTTAGACAAGATAGAGGAAGAGCAAAACAAAAGTAAGAC
CACCGCACAGCAAGCGGCCGCTGATCTTCAGACCTGGAGGAGGAGATATGAGGGACAATTGGAGAAGTGA
ATTATATAAATATAAAGTAGTAAAAATTGAACCATTAGGAGTAGCACCCACCAAGGCAAAGAGAAGAGTG
GTGCAGAGAGAAAAAAGAGCAGTGGGAATAGGAGCTTTGTTCCTTGGGTTCTTGGGAGCAGCAGGAAGCA
CTATGGGCGCAGCGTCAATGACGCTGACGGTACAGGCCAGACAATTATTGTCTGGTATAGTGCAGCAGCA
GAACAATTTGCTGAGGGCTATTGAGGCGCAACAGCATCTGTTGCAACTCACAGTCTGGGGCATCAAGCAG
CTCCAGGCAAGAATCCTGGCTGTGGAAAGATACCTAAAGGATCAACAGCTCCTGGGGATTTGGGGTTGCT
CTGGAAAACTCATTTGCACCACTGCTGTGCCTTGGAATGCTAGTTGGAGTAATAAATCTCTGGAACAGAT
TTGGAATCACACGACCTGGATGGAGTGGGACAGAGAAATTAACAATTACACAAGCTTAATACACTCCTTA
ATTGAAGAATCGCAAAACCAGCAAGAAAAGAATGAACAAGAATTATTGGAATTAGATAAATGGGCAAGTT
TGTGGAATTGGTTTAACATAACAAATTGGCTGTGGTATATAAAATTATTCATAATGATAGTAGGAGGCTT
GGTAGGTTTAAGAATAGTTTTTGCTGTACTTTCTATAGTGAATAGAGTTAGGCAGGGATATTCACCATTA
TCGTTTCAGACCCACCTCCCAACCCCGAGGGGACCCGACAGGCCCGAAGGAATAGAAGAAGAAGGTGGAG
AGAGAGACAGAGACAGATCCATTCGATTAGTGAACGGATCTCGACGGTATCGGTTAACTTTTAAAAGAAA
AGGGGGGATTGGGGGGTACAGTGCAGGGGAAAGAATAGTAGACATAATAGCAACAGACATACAAACTAAA
GAATTACAAAAACAAATTACAAAAATTCAAAATTTTATCGATCACGAGACTAGCCTCGAGAAGCTTGATA
ATTCTGCAGGAATCTAGTTATTAATAGTAATCAATTACGGGGTCATTAGTTCATAGCCCATATATGGAGT
TCCGCGTTACATAACTTACGGTAAATGGCCCGCCTGGCTGACCGCCCAACGACCCCCGCCCATTGACGTC
AATAATGACGTATGTTCCCATAGTAACGCCAATAGGGACTTTCCATTGACGTCAATGGGTGGAGTATTTA
CGGTAAACTGCCCACTTGGCAGTACATCAAGTGTATCATATGCCAAGTACGCCCCCTATTGACGTCAATG
ACGGTAAATGGCCCGCCTGGCATTATGCCCAGTACATGACCTTATGGGACTTTCCTACTTGGCAGTACAT
CTACGTATTAGTCATCGCTATTACCATGGTCGAGGTGAGCCCCACGTTCTGCTTCACTCTCCCCATCTCC
CCCCCCTCCCCACCCCCAATTTTGTATTTATTTATTTTTTAATTATTTTGTGCAGCGATGGGGGCGGGGG
GGGGGGGGGGGCGCGCCRGGGGGGGGGGGGGGGGGGGGGGGGGGGGGGGGGGSGRGGSGGRGRGGKGSGG
CGGCAGCCAATCAGAGCGGCGCGCTCCGAAAGTTTCCTTTTATGGCGAGGCGGCGGCGGCGGCGGCCCTA
TAAAAAGCGAAGCGCGCGGCGGGCGGGAGTCGCTGCGCGCTGCCTTCGCCCCGTGCCCCGCTCCGCCGCC
GCCTCGCGCCGCCCGCCCCGGCTCTGACTGACCGCGTTACTCCCACAGGTGAGCGGGCGGGACGGCCCTT
CTCCTCCGGGCTGTAATTAGCGCTTGGTTTAATGACGGCTTGTTTCTTTTCTGTGGCTGCGTGAAAGCCT
TGAGGGGCTCCGGGAGGGCCCTTTGTGCGGGGGGAGCGGCTCGGGGGGTGCGTGCGTGTGTGTGTGCGTG
GGGAGCGCCGCGTGCGGCTCCGCGCTGCCCGGCGGCTGTGAGCGCTGCGGGCGCGGCGCGGGGCTTTGTG
CGCTCCGCAGTGTGCGCGAGGGGAGCGCGGCCGGGGGCGGTGCCCCGCGGTGCGGGGGGGGCTGCGAGGG
GAACAAAGGCTGCGTGCGGGGTGTGTGCGTGGGGGGGTGAGCAGGGGGTGTGGGCGCGTCGGTCGGGCTG
CAACCCCCCCTGCACCCCCCTCCCCGAGTTGCTGAGCACGGCCCGGCTTCGGGTGCGGGGCTCCGTACGG
GGCGTGGCGCGGGGCTCGCCGTGCCGGGCGGGGGGTGGCGGCAGGTGGGGGTGCCGGGCGGGGCGGGGCC
GCCTCGGGCCGGGGAGGGCTCGGGGGAGGGGCGCGGCGGCCCCCGGAGCGCCGGCGGCTGTCGAGGCGCG
GCGAGCCGCAGCCATTGCCTTTTATGGTAATCGTGCGAGAGGGCGCAGGGACTTCCTTTGTCCCAAATCT
GTGCGGAGCCGAAATCTGGGAGGCGCCGCCGCACCCCCTCTAGCGGGCGCGGGGCGAAGCGGTGCGGCGC
CGGCAGGAAGGAAATGGGCGGGGAGGGCCTTCGTGCGTCGCCGCGCCGCCGTCCCCTTCTCCCTCTCCAG
CCTCGGGGCTGTCCGCGGGGGGACGGCTGCCTTCGGGGGGGACGGGGCAGGGCGGGGTTCGGCTTCTGGC
GTGTGACCGGCGGCTCTAGAGCCTCTGCTAACCATGTTCATGCCTTCTTCTTTTTCCTACAGCTCCTGGG
CAACGTGCTGGTTATTGTGCTGTCTCATCATTTTGGCAAAGAATTGATTTGATACCGCGGGCCCGGGATC
TCGAGCTCAAGCTTCGAATTCTGCAGTCGACGGTACCGCCACCATGCCAGAGCCAGCGAAGTCTGCTCCC
GCCCCGAAAAAGGGCTCCAAGAAGGCGGTGACTAAGGCGCAGAAGAAAGGCGGCAAGAAGCGCAAGCGCA
GCCGCAAGGAGAGCTATTCCATCTATGTGTACAAGGTTCTGAAGCAGGTCCACCCTGACACCGGCATTTC
GTCCAAGGCCATGGGCATCATGAATTCGTTTGTGAACGACATTTTCGAGCGCATCGCAGGTGAGGCTTCC
CGCCTGGCGCATTACAACAAGCGCTCGACCATCACCTCCAGGGAGATCCAGACGGCCGTGCGCCTGCTGC
TGCCTGGGGAGTTGGCCAAGCACGCCGTGTCCGAGGGTACTAAGGCCATCACCAAGTACACCAGCGCTAA
GGATCGATCCATGAACACCCCGGGAATTAACCTGATCAAGGAGGACATGCGCGTGAAGGTGCACATGGAG
GGCAACGTGAACGGCCACGCCTTCGTGATCGAGGGCGAGGGCAAGGGCAAGCCCTACGAGGGCACCCAGA
CCGCCAACCTGACCGTGAAGGAGGGCGCCCCCCTGCCCTTCAGCTACGACATCCTGACCACCGCCGTGCA
CTACGGCAACCGGGTGTTCACCAAGTACCCCGAGGACATCCCCGACTACTTCAAGCAGAGCTTCCCCGAG
GGCTACAGCTGGGAGCGCACCATGACCTTCGAGGACAAGGGCATCTGCACCATCCGCAGCGACATCAGCC
TGGAGGGCGACTGCTTCTTCCAGAACGTGCGCTTCAAGGGCACCAACTTCCCCCCCAACGGCCCCGTGAT
GCAGAAGAAGACCCTGAAGTGGGAGCCCAGCACCGAGAAGCTGCACGTGCGCGACGGCCTGCTGGTGGGC
AACATCAACATGGCCCTGCTGCTGGAGGGCGGCGGCCACTACCTGTGCGACTTCAAGACCACCTACAAGG
CCAAGAAGGTGGTGCAGCTGCCCGACGCCCACTTCGTGGACCACCGCATCGAGATCCTGGGCAACGACAG
CGACTACAACAAGGTGAAGCTGTACGAGCACGCCGTGGCCCGCTACAGCCCCCTGCCCAGCCAGGTGTGG
TCCGGCGACAGCGGCGTGTACAAGTGAAAGCTTAATTAGCTGAGCTTGGACTCCTGTTGAAAGGGCGAAT
TCTGCAGATTCGACAATCAACCTCTGGATTACAAAATTTGTGAAAGATTGACTGGTATTCTTAACTATGT
TGCTCCTTTTACGCTATGTGGATACGCTGCTTTAATGCCTTTGTATCATGCTATTGCTTCCCGTATGGCT
TTCATTTTCTCCTCCTTGTATAAATCCTGGTTGCTGTCTCTTTATGAGGAGTTGTGGCCCGTTGTCAGGC
AACGTGGCGTGGTGTGCACTGTGTTTGCTGACGCAACCCCCACTGGTTGGGGCATTGCCACCACCTGTCA
GCTCCTTTCCGGGACTTTCGCTTTCCCCCTCCCTATTGCCACGGCGGAACTCATCGCCGCCTGCCTTGCC
CGCTGCTGGACAGGGGCTCGGCTGTTGGGCACTGACAATTCCGTGGTGTTGTCGGGGAAGCTGACGTCCT
TTCCATGGCTGCTCGCCTGTGTTGCCACCTGGATTCTGCGCGGGACGTCCTTCTGCTACGTCCCTTCGGC
CCTCAATCCAGCGGACCTTCCTTCCCGCGGCCTGCTGCCGGCTCTGCGGCCTCTTCCGCGTCTTCGCCTT
CGCCCTCAGACGAGTCGGATCTCCCTTTGGGCCGCCTCCCCGCCTGGAATTCGAGCTCGGTACCTTTAAG
ACCAATGACTTACAAGGCAGCTGTAGATCTTAGCCACTTTTTAAAAGAAAAGGGGGGACTGGAAGGGCTA
ATTCACTCCCAACGAAGACAAGATCTGCTTTTTGCTTGTACTGGGTCTCTCTGGTTAGACCAGATCTGAG
CCTGGGAGCTCTCTGGCTAACTAGGGAACCCACTGCTTAAGCCTCAATAAAGCTTGCCTTGAGTGCTTCA
AGTAGTGTGTGCCCGTCTGTTGTGTGACTCTGGTAACTAGAGATCCCTCAGACCCTTTTAGTCAGTGTGG
AAAATCTCTAGCAGTAGTAGTTCATGTCATCTTATTATTCAGTATTTATAACTTGCAAAGAAATGAATAT
CAGAGAGTGAGAGGAACTTGTTTATTGCAGCTTATAATGGTTACAAATAAAGCAATAGCATCACAAATTT
CACAAATAAAGCATTTTTTTCACTGCATTCTAGTTGTGGTTTGTCCAAACTCATCAATGTATCTTATCAT
GTCTGGCTCTAGCTATCCCGCCCCTAACTCCGCCCATCCCGCCCCTAACTCCGCCCAGTTCCGCCCATTC
TCCGCCCCATGGCTGACTAATTTTTTTTATTTATGCAGAGGCCGAGGCCGCCTCGGCCTCTGAGCTATTC
CAGAAGTAGTGAGGAGGCTTTTTTGGAGGCCTAGGGACGTACCCAATTCGCCCTATAGTGAGTCGTATTA
CGCGCGCTCACTGGCCGTCGTTTTACAACGTCGTGACTGGGAAAACCCTGGCGTTACCCAACTTAATCGC
CTTGCAGCACATCCCCCTTTCGCCAGCTGGCGTAATAGCGAAGAGGCCCGCACCGATCGCCCTTCCCAAC
AGTTGCGCAGCCTGAATGGCGAATGGG
[124 nt withheld, positions 6398-6521]
C
[91 nt withheld, positions 6523-6613]
A
[49 nt withheld, positions 6615-6663]
CCTTTGACGTTGGAGTCCACGTTCTTT
[37 nt withheld, positions 6691-6727]
ACCCTATCTCGGTCTATTCTTTTGATTTATAAGGGATTTTGCCGATTTCGGCCTATTGGTTAAAAAATGA
GCTGATTTAACAAAAATTTAACGCGAATTTTAACAAAATATTAACGCTTACAATTTAGGTGGCACTTTTC
GGGGAAATGTGCGCGGAACCCCTATTTGTTTATTTTTCTAAATACATTCAAATATGTATCCGCTCATGAG
ACAATAACCCTGATAAATGCTTCAATAATATTGAAAAAGGAAGAGTATGAGTATTCAACATTTCCGTGTC
GCCCTTATTCCCTTTTTTGCGGCATTTTGCCTTCCTGTTTTTGCTCACCCAGAAACGCTGGTGAAAGTAA
AAGATGCTGAAGATCAGTTGGGTGCACGAGTGGGTTACATCGAACTGGATCTCAACAGCGGTAAGATCCT
TGAGAGTTTTCGCCCCGAAGAACGTTTTCCAATGATGAGCACTTTTAAAGTTCTGCTATGTGGCGCGGTA
TTATCCCGTATTGACGCCGGGCAAGAGCAACTCGGTCGCCGCATACACTATTCTCAGAATGACTTGGTTG
AGTACTCACCAGTCACAGAAAAGCATCTTACGGATGGCATGACAGTAAGAGAATTATGCAGTGCTGCCAT
AACCATGAGTGATAACACTGCGGCCAACTTACTTCTGACAACGATCGGAGGACCGAAGGAGCTAACCGCT
TTTTTGCACAACATGGGGGATCATGTAACTCGCCTTGATCGTTGGGAACCGGAGCTGAATGAAGCCATAC
CAAACGACGAGCGTGACACCACGATGCCTGTAGCAATGGCAACAACGTTGCGCAAACTATTAACTGGCGA
ACTACTTACTCTAGCTTCCCGGCAACAATTAATAGACTGGATGGAGGCGGATAAAGTTGCAGGACCACTT
CTGCGCTCGGCCCTTCCGGCTGGCTGGTTTATTGCTGATAAATCTGGAGCCGGTGAGCGTGGGTCTCGCG
GTATCATTGCAGCACTGGGGCCAGATGGTAAGCCCTCCCGTATCGTAGTTATCTACACGACGGGGAGTCA
GGCAACTATGGATGAACGAAATAGACAGATCGCTGAGATAGGTGCCTCACTGATTAAGCATTGGTAACTG
TCAGACCAAGTTTACTCATATATACTTTAGATTGATTTAAAACTTCATTTTTAATTTAAAAGGATCTAGG
TGAAGATCCTTTTTGATAATCTCATGACCAAAATCCCTTAACGTGAGTTTTCGTTCCACTGAGCGTCAGA
CCCCGTAGAAAAGATCAAAGGATCTTCTTGAGATCCTTTTTTTCTGCGCGTAATCTGCTGCTTGCAAACA
AAAAAACCACCGCTACCAGCGGTGGTTTGTTTGCCGGATCAAGAGCTACCAACTCTTTTTCCGAAGGTAA
CTGGCTTCAGCAGAGCGCAGATACCAAATACTGTTCTTCTAGTGTAGCCGTAGTTAGGCCACCACTTCAA
GAACTCTGTAGCACCGCCTACATACCTCGCTCTGCTAATCCTGTTACCAGTGGCTGCTGCCAGTGGCGAT
AAGTCGTGTCTTACCGGGTTGGACTCAAGACGATAGTTACCGGATAAGGCGCAGCGGTCGGGCTGAACGG
GGGGTTCGTGCACACAGCCCAGCTTGGAGCGAACGACCTACACCGAACTGAGATACCTACAGCGTGAGCT
ATGAGAAAGCGCCACGCTTCCCGAAGGGAGAAAGGCGGACAGGTATCCGGTAAGCGGCAGGGTCGGAACA
GGAGAGCGCACGAGGGAGCTTCCAGGGGGAAACGCCTGGTATCTTTATAGTCCTGTCGGGTTTCGCCACC
TCTGACTTGAGCGTCGATTTTTGTGATGCTCGTCAGGGGGGCGGAGCCTATGGAAAAACGCCAGCAACGC
GGCCTTTTTACGGTTCCTGGCCTTTTGCTGGCCTTTTGCTCACATGTTCTTTCCTGCGTTATCCCCTGAT
TCTGTGGATAACCGTATTACCGCCTTTGAGTGAGCTGATACCGCTCGCCGCAGCCGAACGACCGAGCGCA
GCGAGTCAGTGAGCGAGGAAGCGGAAGAGCGCCCAATACGCAAACCGCCTCTCCCCGCGCGTTGGCCGAT
TCATTAATGCAGCTGGCACGACAGGTTTCCCGACTGGAAAGCGGGCAGTGAGCGCAACGCAATTAATGTG
AGTTAGCTCACTCATTAGGCACCCCAGGCTTTACACTTTATGCTTCCGGCTCGTATGTTGTGTGGAATTG
TGAGCGGATAACAATTTCACACAGGAAACAGCTATGACCATGATTACGCCAAGCGCGCAATTAACCCTCA
CTAAAGGGAACAAAAGCTGGAGCTGCA
Features (pLannotate 1.2.2; 28 found; start..end, strand, type, name):
      8..234     +  promoter       RSV promoter: Rous sarcoma virus enhancer/promoter
    235..415     +  LTR            5' LTR (truncated): truncated 5' long terminal repeat (LTR) from HIV-1
    462..587     +  misc_feature   HIV-1 Ψ: packaging signal of human immunodeficiency virus type 1
    571..934     +  CDS            HIV-1 gag (fragment): gag protein from human immunodeficiency virus 1; gag
   1080..1313    +  misc_feature   RRE: The Rev response element (RRE) of HIV-1 allows for Rev-dependent mRNA export from the nucleus to the cytoplasm.
   1690..1790    +  CDS            Rev (fragment): human immunodeficiency virus 1 (HIV-1) Rev protein; rev; enhances nuclear export of unspliced and incompletely spliced viral mRNAs
   1809..1926    +  misc_feature   cPPT/CTS: central polypurine tract and central termination sequence of HIV-1
   2035..2338    +  enhancer       CMV enhancer: human cytomegalovirus immediate early enhancer
   2616..3632    +  intron         chimeric intron: chimera between introns from chicken β-actin and rabbit β-globin
   3707..3749    +  misc_feature   MCS (fragment): multiple cloning site
   3754..4131    +  CDS            H2B: human histone H2B; HIST1H2BJ
   4141..4830    +  CDS            Dendra2: Dendra2 is a photoconvertible green fluorescent protein published in 2006, derived from Dendronephthya sp.. It has high acid sensitivity.
   4915..5503    +  misc_feature   WPRE: woodchuck hepatitis virus posttranscriptional regulatory element
   5520..5588    +  CDS            nef (fragment): NEF_HV1Z2 - Experimental evidence at protein level: Swiss-Prot protein existence level 1. Extracellular Nef protein targets CD4(+) T-lymphocytes for apoptosis by interacting with CXCR4 surface receptors. From Human immunodeficiency virus type 1 group M subtype D (isolate Z2/CDC-Z34) (HIV-1).
   5590..5823    +  LTR            3' LTR (ΔU3): self-inactivating 3' long terminal repeat (LTR) from HIV-1
   5895..6016    +  polyA_signal   SV40 poly(A) signal: SV40 polyadenylation signal
   6056..6191    +  rep_origin     SV40 ori: SV40 origin of replication
   6212..6230    -  promoter       T7 promoter: promoter for bacteriophage T7 RNA polymerase
   6238..6393    +  CDS            lacZα (fragment): LacZα fragment of β-galactosidase; lacZ fragment
   6398..6826    +  rep_origin     f1 ori (sequence partly withheld): f1 bacteriophage origin of replication; arrow indicates direction of (+) strand synthesis
   6879..6983    +  promoter       AmpR promoter: bla
   6984..7844    +  CDS            AmpR: β-lactamase; bla; confers resistance to ampicillin, carbenicillin, and related antibiotics
   8015..8603    +  rep_origin     ori: high-copy-number ColE1/pMB1/pBR322/pUC origin of replication
   8786..8878    +  CDS            lacI (fragment): lac repressor; lacI; The lac repressor binds to the lac operator to inhibit transcription in E. coli. This inhibition can be relieved by adding lactose or isopropyl-β-D-thiogalactopyranoside (IPTG).
   8891..8912    +  protein_bind   CAP binding site: CAP binding activates transcription in the presence of cAMP. E. coli catabolite activator protein
   8927..8957    +  promoter       lac promoter: promoter for the E. coli lac operon
   8965..8981    +  protein_bind   lac operator: The lac repressor binds to the lac operator to inhibit transcription in E. coli. This inhibition can be relieved by adding lactose or isopropyl-β-D-thiogalactopyranoside (IPTG). lac repressor encoded by lacI
   9026..9044    +  promoter       T3 promoter: promoter for bacteriophage T3 RNA polymerase
