[The description below was written by a language model from this plasmid's Addgene catalogue record and pLannotate feature annotations shown in this document.]
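Description:
pLenti.CAG.H2B-Dendra2.W is an HIV-1-based, self-inactivating lentiviral transfer vector of about 9.1 kb for expression in mammalian cells, built on the pLenti.CAG backbone by replacing the GFP of pLenti.CAG.GFP with an H2B-Dendra2 fragment; both cloning junctions were destroyed in the process. It is propagated in E. coli through a ColE1/pUC-type origin and selected with ampicillin (AmpR, β-lactamase). The catalogue lists it as low copy and grown in a recombination-deficient strain, as is common for LTR-containing plasmids. The backbone also carries an f1 origin, an SV40 origin, an SV40 poly(A) signal downstream of the 3' LTR, and residual lac, T3 and T7 elements from the parental cloning vector.

The viral portion has a third-generation layout. An RSV promoter fused to a truncated 5' LTR drives genomic RNA production in packaging cells without Tat. It is followed by the Ψ packaging signal with a gag fragment, the Rev response element for nuclear export of unspliced RNA, and the cPPT/CTS, which aids nuclear import of the reverse-transcribed genome. The ΔU3 3' LTR inactivates LTR promoter activity after integration, so transgene expression depends on the internal CAG promoter, annotated here as the CMV enhancer and the chicken β-actin/rabbit β-globin chimeric intron. CAG drives human histone H2B fused at its C-terminus to Dendra2, a green-to-red photoconvertible fluorescent protein, and a WPRE downstream enhances transcript expression. The depositor notes that the H2B carries D26G and V119I differences from reference sequences, inherited from its source plasmid. The chromatin-bound fusion labels nuclei, which suits it to photoconverting selected cells and then tracking them or their divisions, although the record states only its expression purpose.
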