Addgene plasmid #51005: pLenti.CAG.H2B-Dendra2.W
Purpose: Lentivector that expresses H2B-Dendra2 from internal CAG enhancer-promoter
Depositing lab: Rusty Lansford. Depositing organization: California Institute of Technology.
Backbone
  Vector backbone: pLenti.CAG
  Total vector size (bp): 9055
  Modifications to backbone: Cut pLenti.CAG.GFP with SalI, blunt, then BamHI. Ligated pLenti.CAG (BamHI/SalI blunt) with H2B-Dendra2 insert (BglII, EcoRV)
  Vector type: Mammalian Expression, Lentiviral
Growth in bacteria
  Bacterial resistance: Ampicillin, 100 μg/mL
  Growth temperature: 37°C
  Growth strain: Stbl3
  Copy number: Low Copy
Gene/Insert
  Gene/Insert name: H2B-Dendra2
  Species: Synthetic
  Insert size (bp): 1151
  Promoter: CAG
  Tag / fusion protein: histone2B (N terminal on insert)
  Cloning method: Restriction Enzyme; 5′ cloning site Sal1 (destroyed during cloning); 3′ cloning site BamH1 (destroyed during cloning)
  Sequencing primers: 5′ T3; 3′ SV40pA-R
Terms and licenses: Academic/Nonprofit Terms; Industry Terms: Not Available to Industry
Depositor comments: Please note that the H2B sequence in this plasmid was derived from H2B-GFP (Addgene plasmid# 11680) and contains the same differences (D26G and V119I) compared to GenBank reference sequences, such as NP_066402.2.
How to cite: pLenti.CAG.H2B-Dendra2.W was a gift from Rusty Lansford (Addgene plasmid # 51005 ; http://n2t.net/addgene:51005 ; RRID:Addgene_51005)
