>Addgene plasmid #51005 | pLenti.CAG.H2B-Dendra2.W | addgene partial sequence | sequence record 79787 | FLP-rec 5'-TTCGGCTTCTGGCGTGTGAC-3'
TTCATGCCTTCTTCTTTTTCCTACAGCTCCTGGGCAACGTGCTGGTTATTGTGCTGTCTCATCATTTTGG
CAAAGAATTGATTTGATACCGCGGGCCCGGGATCTCGAGCTCAAGCTTCGAATTCTGCAGTCGACGGTAC
CGCCACCATGCCAGAGCCAGCGAAGTCTGCTCCCGCCCCGAAAAAGGGCTCCAAGAAGGCGGTGACTAAG
GCGCAGAAGAAAGGCGGCAAGAAGCGCAAGCGCAGCCGCAAGGAGAGCTATTCCATCTATGTGTACAAGG
TTCTGAAGCAGGTCCACCCTGACACCGGCATTTCGTCCAAGGCCATGGGCATCATGAATTCGTTTGTGAA
CGACATTTTCGAGCGCATCGCAGGTGAGGCTTCCCGCCTGGCGCATTACAACAAGCGCTCGACCATCACC
TCCAGGGAGATCCAGACGGCCGTGCGCCTGCTGCTGCCTGGGGAGTTGGCCAAGCACGCCGTGTCCGAGG
GTACTAAGGCCATCACCAAGTACACCAGCGCTAAGGATCGATCCATGAACACCCCGGGAATTAACCTGAT
CAAGGAGGACATGCGCGTGAAGGTGCACATGGAGGGCAACGTGAACGGCCACGCCTTCGTGATCGAGGGC
GAGGGCAAGGGCAAGCCCTACGAGGGCACCCAGACCGCCAACCTGACCGTGAAGGAGGGCGCCCCCCTGC
CCTTCAGCTACGACATCCTGACCACCGCCGTGCACTACGGCAACCGGG
