>Addgene plasmid #51005 | pLenti.CAG.H2B-Dendra2.W | addgene partial sequence | sequence record 80342 | WPRE-R 5'-CATAGCGTAAAAGGAGCAACA-3'
TTTTGTAATCCAGAGGTTGATTGTCGAATCTGCAGAATTCGCCCTTTCAACAGGAGTCCAAGCTCAGCTA
ATTAAGCTTTCACTTGTACACGCCGCTGTCGCCGGACCACACCTGGCTGGGCAGGGGGCTGTAGCGGGCC
ACGGCGTGCTCGTACAGCTTCACCTTGTTGTAGTCGCTGTCGTTGCCCAGGATCTCGATGCGGTGGTCCA
CGAAGTGGGCGTCGGGCAGCTGCACCACCTTCTTGGCCTTGTAGGTGGTCTTGAAGTCGCACAGGTAGTG
GCCGCCGCCCTCCAGCAGCAGGGCCATGTTGATGTTGCCCACCAGCAGGCCGTCGCGCACGTGCAGCTTC
TCGGTGCTGGGCTCCCACTTCAGGGTCTTCTTCTGCATCACGGGGCCGTTGGGGGGGAAGTTGGTGCCCT
TGAAGCGCACGTTCTGGAAGAAGCAGTCGCCCTCCAGGCTGATGTCGCTGCGGATGGTGCAGATGCCCTT
GTCCTCGAAGGTCATGGTGCGCTCCCAGCTGTAGCCCTCGGGGAAGCTCTGCTTGAAGTAGTCGGGGATG
TCCTCGGGGTACTTGGTGAACACCCGGTTGCCGTAGTGCACGGCGGTGGTCAGGATGTCGTAGCTGAAGG
GCAGGGGGGCGCCCTCCTTCACGGTCAGGTTGGCGGTCTGGGTGCCCTCGTAGGGCTTGCCCTTGCCCTC
GCCCTCGATCACGAAGGCGTGGCCGTTCACGTTGCCCTCCATGTGCACCTTCACGCGCATGTCCTCCTTG
ATCAGGTTAATTCCCGGGGTGTTCATGGATCGATCCTTAGCGCTGGTGTACTTGGTGATGGCCTTAGTAC
CCTCGGACACGGCGTGCTTGGCCAACTCCCCAGGCAGCAGCAGGCGCACGGCCGTCTGGATCTCCCTGGA
